Addgene plasmid #69295: pYPQ143
Purpose: (Empty Backbone) Golden Gate recipient and Gateway entry vector; assembly of 3 gRNAs
Depositing lab: Yiping Qi. Depositing organization: East Carolina University. Publication: A CRISPR/Cas9 toolbox for multiplexed plant genome editing and transcriptional regulation. Lowder LG, Paul JW, Baltes NJ, Voytas DF, Zhang Y, Zhang D, Tang X, Zheng X, Hsieh TF, Qi Y. Plant Physiol. 2015 Aug 21. pii: pp.00636.2015. 10.1104/pp.15.00636 PubMed 26297141.
Backbone
  Vector backbone: pYPQ104
  Vector type: CRISPR
Growth in bacteria
  Bacterial resistance: Spectinomycin, 50 μg/mL
  Growth temperature: 37°C
  Growth strain: DH5alpha
  Copy number: High Copy
Gene/Insert
  Gene/Insert name: None
Terms and licenses: Academic/Nonprofit Terms; Industry Terms: Not Available to Industry
How to cite: pYPQ143 was a gift from Yiping Qi (Addgene plasmid # 69295 ; http://n2t.net/addgene:69295 ; RRID:Addgene_69295)
