[The description below was written by a language model from this plasmid's Addgene catalogue record and pLannotate feature annotations shown in this document.]
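Description:
pYPQ143 is an empty CRISPR cloning vector built on the pYPQ104 backbone that serves two roles at once: it is a Golden Gate recipient into which three guide RNA expression cassettes can be assembled, and it is a Gateway entry clone from which the assembled array can be passed on to a destination vector. It belongs to a toolbox designed for multiplexed plant genome editing and transcriptional regulation. The plasmid is small (about 3.3 kb) and is propagated in E. coli at high copy from a ColE1/pUC-type origin, with selection on spectinomycin provided by the aadA (SmR) aminoglycoside adenylyltransferase gene. Fragments of a class 1 integron Pc promoter and of a gentamicin resistance gene lie just upstream of aadA and appear to be remnants of the cassette from which the marker was derived.

The cloning region is bounded by attL5 and attL2 sites, so whatever is placed between them can be transferred by an LR recombination reaction; the attL5/attL2 pairing is characteristic of multisite Gateway schemes in which this module is combined with a second entry clone, although the record does not spell out its partner. Between the att sites the annotation shows a lacZα segment with lac promoter, lac operator and CAP binding site, together with pBluescript-derived T7 and T3 promoters and a multiple cloning site fragment. This is consistent with a lacZα stuffer that is displaced when gRNA cassettes are inserted, which would allow blue/white screening, though the record does not state this, and the type IIS sites used for Golden Gate assembly are not annotated. rrnB T1 and T2 terminators sit outside attL5, insulating the entry cassette from backbone transcription. No gRNA, promoter for gRNA expression, or Cas9 is carried by the empty vector itself.
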