Features (pLannotate 1.2.2; 20 found; start..end, strand, type, name):
     42..60      -  rep_origin     f1 ori (fragment): f1 bacteriophage origin of replication; arrow indicates direction of (+) strand synthesis
     65..220     -  CDS            lacZα (fragment): LacZα fragment of β-galactosidase; lacZ fragment
    228..246     +  promoter       T7 promoter: promoter for bacteriophage T7 RNA polymerase
    255..278     -  misc_feature   MCS (fragment): pBluescript multiple cloning site
    294..312     -  promoter       T3 promoter: promoter for bacteriophage T3 RNA polymerase
    357..373     -  protein_bind   lac operator: The lac repressor binds to the lac operator to inhibit transcription in E. coli. This inhibition can be relieved by adding lactose or isopropyl-β-D-thiogalactopyranoside (IPTG). lac repressor encoded by lacI
    381..411     -  promoter       lac promoter: promoter for the E. coli lac operon
    426..447     -  protein_bind   CAP binding site: CAP binding activates transcription in the presence of cAMP. E. coli catabolite activator protein
    512..611     -  protein_bind   attL2: mutant version of attL; recombination site for the Gateway® LR reaction LR Clonase™
    629..647     -  promoter       T7 promoter: promoter for bacteriophage T7 RNA polymerase
    664..682     -  promoter       T7 promoter: promoter for bacteriophage T7 RNA polymerase
    872..895     +  promoter       Pc promoter (fragment): intI1 (promoter lies within the coding sequence); class 1 integron promoter
   1071..1127    +  CDS            GmR (fragment): gentamycin acetyltransferase; aacC1; confers resistance to gentamycin
   1134..1925    +  CDS            SmR: aminoglycoside adenylyltransferase (Murphy, 1985); aadA; confers resistance to spectinomycin and streptomycin
   2018..2606    +  rep_origin     ori: high-copy-number ColE1/pMB1/pBR322/pUC origin of replication
   2789..2881    +  CDS            lacI (fragment): lac repressor; lacI; The lac repressor binds to the lac operator to inhibit transcription in E. coli. This inhibition can be relieved by adding lactose or isopropyl-β-D-thiogalactopyranoside (IPTG).
   2936..2963    -  terminator     rrnB T2 terminator: transcription terminator T2 from the E. coli rrnB gene
   3095..3138    +  terminator     rrnB T1 terminator: Escherichia coli rrnB; transcription terminator T1 from the E. coli rrnB gene
   3185..3221    -  CDS            lacZα (fragment): LacZα fragment of β-galactosidase; lacZ fragment
   3237..3332    +  protein_bind   attL5: mutant version of attL; recombination site for the Gateway® LR reaction LR Clonase™
>Addgene plasmid #69295 | pYPQ143 | depositor full sequence | sequence record 123907 | Full Sequence
CTAGATAACGCAGGATCCCCAAGTGGTGGCTATCGAGACCGGCGCCGCTACAGGGCGCGTCCCATTCGCC
ATTCAGGCTGCGCAACTGTTGGGAAGGGCGATCGGTGCGGGCCTCTTCGCTATTACGCCAGCTGGCGAAA
GGGGGATGTGCTGCAAGGCGATTAAGTTGGGTAACGCCAGGGTTTTCCCAGTCACGACGTTGTAAAACGA
CGGCCAGTGAGCGCGCGTAATACGACTCACTATAGGGCGAATTGGGTACCGGGCCCCCCCTCGAGGTCCT
CCAGCTTTTGTTCCCTTTAGTGAGGGTTAATTGCGCGCTTGGCGTAATCATGGTCATAGCTGTTTCCTGT
GTGAAATTGTTATCCGCTCACAATTCCACACAACATACGAGCCGGAAGCATAAAGTGTAAAGCCTGGGGT
GCCTAATGAGTGAGCTAACTCACATTAATTGCGTTGCGCTCACTGCCCGCTTTCCACCGGTGGTCTCTCC
AGACTAGTAAGGGCGAATTCGACCCAGCTTTCTTGTACAAAGTTGGCATTATAAAAAATAATTGCTCATC
AATTTGTTGCAACGAACAGGTCACTATCAGTCAAAATAAAATCATTATTTGCCATCCAGCTGATATCCCC
TATAGTGAGTCGTATTACATGGTCATAGCATCCCCTATAGTGAGTCGTATTACATGGTCATAGCTGTTTC
CTGGCAGCTCTGGCCCGTGTCTCAAAATCTCTGATGTTACATTGCACAAGATAAAAATATATCATCATGC
CTCCTCTGGACCAGCCAGGACAGAAATGCCTCGACTTCGCTGCTACCCAAGGTTGCCGGGTGACGCACAC
CGTGGAAACGGATGAAGGCACGAACCCAGTGGACATAAGCCTGTTCGGTTCGTAAGCTGTAATGCAAGTA
GCGTATGCGCTCACGCAACTGGTCCAGAACCTTGACCGAACGCAGCGGTGGTAACGGCGCAGTGGCGGTT
TTCATGGCTTGTTATGACTGTTTTTTTGGGGTACAGTCTATGCCTCGGGCATCCAAGCAGCAAGCGCGTT
ACGCCGTGGGTCGATGTTTGATGTTATGGAGCAGCAACGATGTTACGCAGCAGGGCAGTCGCCCTAAAAC
AAAGTTAAACATCATGAGGGAAGCGGTGATCGCCGAAGTATCGACTCAACTATCAGAGGTAGTTGGCGTC
ATCGAGCGCCATCTCGAACCGACGTTGCTGGCCGTACATTTGTACGGCTCCGCAGTGGATGGCGGCCTGA
AGCCACACAGTGATATTGATTTGCTGGTTACGGTGACCGTAAGGCTTGATGAAACAACGCGGCGAGCTTT
GATCAACGACCTTTTGGAAACTTCGGCTTCCCCTGGAGAGAGCGAGATTCTCCGCGCTGTAGAAGTCACC
ATTGTTGTGCACGACGACATCATTCCGTGGCGTTATCCAGCTAAGCGCGAACTGCAATTTGGAGAATGGC
AGCGCAATGACATTCTTGCAGGTATCTTCGAGCCAGCCACGATCGACATTGATCTGGCTATCTTGCTGAC
AAAAGCAAGAGAACATAGCGTTGCCTTGGTAGGTCCAGCGGCGGAGGAACTCTTTGATCCGGTTCCTGAA
CAGGATCTATTTGAGGCGCTAAATGAAACCTTAACGCTATGGAACTCGCCGCCCGACTGGGCTGGCGATG
AGCGAAATGTAGTGCTTACGTTGTCCCGCATTTGGTACAGCGCAGTAACCGGCAAAATCGCGCCGAAGGA
TGTCGCTGCCGACTGGGCAATGGAGCGCCTGCCGGCCCAGTATCAGCCCGTCATACTTGAAGCTAGACAG
GCTTATCTTGGACAAGAAGAAGATCGCTTGGCCTCGCGCGCAGATCAGTTGGAAGAATTTGTCCACTACG
TGAAAGGCGAGATCACCAAGGTAGTCGGCAAATAACCCTCGAGCCACCCATGACCAAAATCCCTTAACGT
GAGTTACGCGTCGTTCCACTGAGCGTCAGACCCCGTAGAAAAGATCAAAGGATCTTCTTGAGATCCTTTT
TTTCTGCGCGTAATCTGCTGCTTGCAAACAAAAAAACCACCGCTACCAGCGGTGGTTTGTTTGCCGGATC
AAGAGCTACCAACTCTTTTTCCGAAGGTAACTGGCTTCAGCAGAGCGCAGATACCAAATACTGTTCTTCT
AGTGTAGCCGTAGTTAGGCCACCACTTCAAGAACTCTGTAGCACCGCCTACATACCTCGCTCTGCTAATC
CTGTTACCAGTGGCTGCTGCCAGTGGCGATAAGTCGTGTCTTACCGGGTTGGACTCAAGACGATAGTTAC
CGGATAAGGCGCAGCGGTCGGGCTGAACGGGGGGTTCGTGCACACAGCCCAGCTTGGAGCGAACGACCTA
CACCGAACTGAGATACCTACAGCGTGAGCTATGAGAAAGCGCCACGCTTCCCGAAGGGAGAAAGGCGGAC
AGGTATCCGGTAAGCGGCAGGGTCGGAACAGGAGAGCGCACGAGGGAGCTTCCAGGGGGAAACGCCTGGT
ATCTTTATAGTCCTGTCGGGTTTCGCCACCTCTGACTTGAGCGTCGATTTTTGTGATGCTCGTCAGGGGG
GCGGAGCCTATGGAAAAACGCCAGCAACGCGGCCTTTTTACGGTTCCTGGCCTTTTGCTGGCCTTTTGCT
CACATGTTCTTTCCTGCGTTATCCCCTGATTCTGTGGATAACCGTATTACCGCCTTTGAGTGAGCTGATA
CCGCTCGCCGCAGCCGAACGACCGAGCGCAGCGAGTCAGTGAGCGAGGAAGCGGAAGAGCGCCCAATACG
CAAACCGCCTCTCCCCGCGCGTTGGCCGATTCATTAATGCAGCTGGCACGACAGGTTTCCCGACTGGAAA
GCGGGCAGTGAGCGCAACGCAATTAATACGCGTACCGCTCGCCAGGAAGAGTTTGTAGAAACGCAAAAAG
GCCATCCGTCAGGATGGCCTTCTGCTTAGTTTGATGCCTGGCAGTTTATGGCGGGCGTCCTGCCCGCCAC
CCTCCGGGCCGTTGCTTCACAACGTTCAAATCCGCTCCCGGCGGATTTGTCCTACTCAGGAGAGCGTTCA
CCGACAAACAACAGATAAAACGAAAGGCCCAGTCTTCCGACTGAGCCTTTCGTTTTATTTGATGCCTGGC
AGTTCCCTACTCTCGCGTTAACGCTTGCATGGATGTTTTCCCAGTCACGACGTTGTAAAACGACGGCCAG
TCTTAAGCTCGGGCCCAAATAATGATTTTATTTTGACTGATAGTGACCTGTTCGTTGCAACAAATTGATG
AGCAATGCTTTTTTATAATGCCAACTTTGTATACAAAAGTTGCCCCATGGCGTTCCCT
