>Addgene plasmid #69295 | pYPQ143 | addgene partial sequence | sequence record 123906 | Spect-F 5'-cagcccgtcatacttgaagc-3'
GAAGAAGATCGCTTGGCCTCGCGCGCAGATCAGTTGGAAGAATTTGTCCACTACGTGAAAGGCGAGATCA
CCAAGGTAGTCGGCAAATAACCCTCGAGCCACCCATGACCAAAATCCCTTAACGTGAGTTACGCGTCGTT
CCACTGAGCGTCAGACCCCGTAGAAAAGATCAAAGGATCTTCTTGAGATCCTTTTTTTCTGCGCGTAATC
TGCTGCTTGCAAACAAAAAAACCACCGCTACCAGCGGTGGTTTGTTTGCCGGATCAAGAGCTACCAACTC
TTTTTCCGAAGGTAACTGGCTTCAGCAGAGCGCAGATACCAAATACTGTTCTTCTAGTGTAGCCGTAGTT
AGGCCACCACTTCAAGAACTCTGTAGCACCGCCTACATACCTCGCTCTGCTAATCCTGTTACCAGTGGCT
GCTGCCAGTGGCGATAAGTCGTGTCTTACCGGGTTGGACTCAAGACGATAGTTACCGGATAAGGCGCAGC
GGTCGGGCTGAACGGGGGGTTCGTGCACACAGCCCAGCTTGGAGCGAACGACCTACACCGAACTGAGATA
CCTACAGCGTGAGCTATGAGAAAGCGCCACGCTTCCCGAAGGGAGAAAGGCGGACAGGTATCCGGTAAGC
GGCAGGGTCGGAACAGGAGAGCGCACGAGGGAGCTTCCAGGGGGAAACGCCTGGTATCTTTATAGTCCTG
TCGGGTTTCGCCACCTCTGACTTGAGCGTCGATTTTTGTGATGCTCGTCAGGGGGGCGGAGCCTATGGAA
AAACGCCAGCAACGCGGCCTTTTTACGGTTCCTGGCCTTTTGCTGGCCTTTTGCTCACATGTTCTTTCCT
GCGTTATCCCCTGATTCTGTGGATAACCGTATTACCGCCTTTGAGTGAGCTGATACCGCTCGCCGCAGCC
GAACGACCGAGCGCAGCGAGTCAGTGAGCGAGGAAGCGGAAGAGCGCCCAATACGCAAACCGCCTCTCCC
CGCGCGTTGGCCGATTCATTAATGCAGCTGGCACGACAGGTTTCCCGACTGGAAAGC
