>Addgene plasmid #69295 | pYPQ143 | addgene partial sequence | sequence record 125203 | pRMC2 SEQF 5'-ATTCAGGCTGCGCAAC-3'
TTCGCTATTACGCCAGCTGGCGAAAGGGGGATGTGCTGCAAGGCGATTAAGTTGGGTAACGCCAGGGTTT
TCCCAGTCACGACGTTGTAAAACGACGGCCAGTGAGCGCGCGTAATACGACTCACTATAGGGCGAATTGG
GTACCGGGCCCCCCCTCGAGGTCCTCCAGCTTTTGTTCCCTTTAGTGAGGGTTAATTGCGCGCTTGGCGT
AATCATGGTCATAGCTGTTTCCTGTGTGAAATTGTTATCCGCTCACAATTCCACACAACATACGAGCCGG
AAGCATAAAGTGTAAAGCCTGGGGTGCCTAATGAGTGAGCTAACTCACATTAATTGCGTTGCGCTCACTG
CCCGCTTTCCACCGGTGGTCTCTCCAGACTAGTAAGGGCGAATTCGACCCAGCTTTCTTGTACAAAGTTG
GCATTATAAAAAATAATTGCTCATCAATTTGTTGCAACGAACAGGTCACTATCAGTCAAAATAAAATCAT
TATTTGCCATCCAGCTGATATCCCCTATAGTGAGTCGTATTACATGGTCATAGCATCCCCTATAGTGAGT
CGTATTACATGGTCATAGCTGTTTCCTGGCAGCTCTGGCCCGTGTCTCAAAATCTCTGATGTTACATTGC
ACAAGATAAAAATATATCATCATGCCTCCTCTGGACCAGCCAGGACAGAAATGCCTCGACTTCGCTGCTA
CCCAAGGTTGCCGGGTGACGCACACCGTGGAAACGGATGAAGGCACGAACCCAGTGGACATAAGCCTGTT
CGGTTCGTAAGCTGTAATGCAAGTAGCGTATGCGCTCACGCAACTGGTCCAGAACCTTGACCGAACGC
